>Addgene plasmid #215085 | TurboID-EV | addgene full sequence | sequence record 429284 | Addgene NGS Result
CTGCAGCCTGAATATGGGCCAAACAGGATATCTGTGGTAAGCAGTTCCTGCCCCGGCTCAGGGCCAAGAA
CAGATGGAACAGCTGAATATGGGCCAAACAGGATATCTGTGGTAAGCAGTTCCTGCCCCGGCTCAGGGCC
AAGAACAGATGGTCCCCAGATGCGGTCCAGCCCTCAGCAGTTTCTAGAGAACCATCAGATGTTTCCAGGG
TGCCCCAAGGACCTGAAATGACCCTGTGCCTTATTTGAACTAACCAATCAGTTCGCTTCTCGCTTCTGTT
CGCGCGCTTCTGCTCCCCGAGCTCAATAAAAGAGCCCACAACCCCTCACTCGGGGCGCCAGTCCTCCGAT
TGACTGAGTCGCCCGGGTACCCGTGTATCCAATAAACCCTCTTGCAGTTGCATCCGACTTGTGGTCTCGC
TGTTCCTTGGGAGGGTCTCCTCTGAGTGATTGACTACCCGTCAGCGGGGGTCTTTCATTTGGGGGCTCGT
CCGGGATCGGGAGACCCCTGCCCAGGGACCACCGACCCACCACCGGGAGGCAAGCTGGCCAGCAACTTAT
CTGTGTCTGTCCGATTGTCTAGTGTCTATGACTGATTTTATGCGCCTGCGTCGGTACTAGTTAGCTAACT
AGCTCTGTATCTGGCGGACCCGTGGTGGAACTGACGAGTTCTGAACACCCGGCCGCAACCCTGGGAGACG
TCCCAGGGACTTTGGGGGCCGTTTTTGTGGCCCGACCTGAGGAAGGGAGTCGATGTGGAATCCGACCCCG
TCAGGATATGTGGTTCTGGTAGGAGACGAGAACCTAAAACAGTTCCCGCCTCCGTCTGAATTTTTGCTTT
CGGTTTGGAACCGAAGCCGCGCGTCTTGTCTGCTGCAGCGCTGCAGCATCGTTCTGTGTTGTCTCTGTCT
GACTGTGTTTCTGTATTTGTCTGAAAATTAGGGCCAGACTGTTACCACTCCCTTAAGTTTGACCTTAGGT
CACTGGAAAGATGTCGAGCGGATCGCTCACAACCAGTCGGTAGATGTCAAGAAGAGACGTTGGGTTACCT
TCTGCTCTGCAGAATGGCCAACCTTTAACGTCGGATGGCCGCGAGACGGCACCTTTAACCGAGACCTCAT
CACCCAGGTTAAGATCAAGGTCTTTTCACCTGGCCCGCATGGACACCCAGACCAGGTCCCCTACATCGTG
ACCTGGGAAGCCTTGGCTTTTGACCCCCCTCCCTGGGTCAAGCCCTTTGTACACCCTAAGCCTCCGCCTC
CTCTTCCTCCATCCGCCCCGTCTCTCCCCCTTGAACCTCCTCGTTCGACCCCGCCTCGATCCTCCCTTTA
TCCAGCCCTCACTCCTTCTCTAGGCGCCGGCCGGATCCCAGTGTGGTGGTACGTAGGAATTCGCGGCCGC
CACCATGTACCCGTATGATGTTCCGGATTACGCTGGCTATCCCTACGACGTGCCCGACTATGCCGGGTAC
CCCTATGACGTCCCAGACTACGCAGCTAGCAAAGACAATACTGTGCCTCTGAAGCTGATCGCTCTCCTGG
CTAATGGCGAGTTCCATAGTGGCGAACAGCTGGGAGAAACCCTGGGCATGTCCAGGGCCGCTATCAACAA
GCACATTCAGACTCTGCGCGACTGGGGCGTGGACGTGTTCACCGTGCCCGGAAAGGGCTACTCTCTGCCC
GAGCCTATCCCGCTGCTGAACGCTAAACAGATTCTGGGACAGCTGGACGGCGGGAGCGTGGCAGTCCTGC
CTGTGGTCGACTCCACCAATCAGTACCTGCTGGATCGAATCGGCGAGCTGAAGAGTGGGGATGCTTGCAT
TGCAGAATATCAGCAGGCAGGGAGAGGAAGCAGAGGGAGGAAATGGTTCTCTCCTTTTGGAGCTAACCTG
TACCTGAGTATGTTTTGGCGCCTGAAGCGGGGACCAGCAGCAATCGGCCTGGGCCCGGTCATCGGAATTG
TCATGGCAGAAGCGCTGCGAAAGCTGGGAGCAGACAAGGTGCGAGTCAAATGGCCCAATGACCTGTATCT
GCAGGATAGAAAGCTGGCAGGCATCCTGGTGGAGCTGGCCGGAATAACAGGCGATGCTGCACAGATCGTC
ATTGGCGCCGGGATTAACGTGGCTATGAGGCGCGTGGAGGAAAGCGTGGTCAATCAGGGCTGGATCACAC
TGCAGGAAGCAGGGATTAACCTGGACAGGAATACTCTGGCCGCTACGCTGATCCGAGAGCTGCGGGCAGC
CCTGGAACTGTTCGAGCAGGAAGGCCTGGCTCCATATCTGCCACGGTGGGAGAAGCTGGATAACTTCATC
AATAGACCCGTGAAGCTGATCATTGGGGACAAAGAGATTTTCGGGATTAGCCGGGGGATTGATAAACAGG
GAGCCCTGCTGCTGGAACAGGACGGAGTTATCAAACCCTGGATGGGCGGAGAAATCAGTCTGCGGTCTGC
CGAAAAGCTCGAGTAGCTTAAGTTTAAACCGCTGAGTCGACCCTGTGGAATGTGTGTCAGTTAGGGTGTG
GAAAGTCCCCAGGCTCCCCAGCAGGCAGAAGTATGCAAAGCATGCATCTCAATTAGTCAGCAACCAGGTG
TGGAAAGTCCCCAGGCTCCCCAGCAGGCAGAAGTATGCAAAGCATGCATCTCAATTAGTCAGCAACCATA
GTCCCGCCCCTAACTCCGCCCATCCCGCCCCTAACTCCGCCCAGTTCCGCCCATTCTCCGCCCCATGGCT
GACTAATTTTTTTTATTTATGCAGAGGCCGAGGCCGCCTCGGCCTCTGAGCTATTCCAGAAGTAGTGAGG
AGGCTTTTTTGGAGGCCTAGGCTTTTGCAAAAAGCTTACCATGACCGAGTACAAGCCCACGGTGCGCCTC
GCCACCCGCGACGACGTCCCCAGGGCCGTACGCACCCTCGCCGCCGCGTTCGCCGACTACCCCGCCACGC
GCCACACCGTCGATCCGGACCGCCACATCGAGCGGGTCACCGAGCTGCAAGAACTCTTCCTCACGCGCGT
CGGGCTCGACATCGGCAAGGTGTGGGTCGCGGACGACGGCGCCGCGGTGGCGGTCTGGACCACGCCGGAG
AGCGTCGAAGCGGGGGCGGTGTTCGCCGAGATCGGCCCGCGCATGGCCGAGTTGAGCGGTTCCCGGCTGG
CCGCGCAGCAACAGATGGAAGGCCTCCTGGCGCCGCACCGGCCCAAGGAGCCCGCGTGGTTCCTGGCCAC
CGTCGGCGTCTCGCCCGACCACCAGGGCAAGGGTCTGGGCAGCGCCGTCGTGCTCCCCGGAGTGGAGGCG
GCCGAGCGCGCCGGGGTGCCCGCCTTCCTGGAGACCTCCGCGCCCCGCAACCTCCCCTTCTACGAGCGGC
TCGGCTTCACCGTCACCGCCGACGTCGAGGTGCCCGAAGGACCGCGCACCTGGTGCATGACCCGCAAGCC
CGGTGCCTGACGCCCGCCCCACGACCCGCAGCGCCCGACCGAAAGGAGCGCACGACCCCATGCATCGATA
AAATAAAAGATTTTATTTAGTCTCCAGAAAAAGGGGGGAATGAAAGACCCCACCTGTAGGTTTGGCAAGC
TAGCTTAAGTAACGCCATTTTGCAAGGCATGGAAAAATACATAACTGAGAATAGAGAAGTTCAGATCAAG
GTCAGGAACAGATGGAACAGCTGAATATGGGCCAAACAGGATATCTGTGGTAAGCAGTTCCTGCCCCGGC
TCAGGGCCAAGAACAGATGGAACAGCTGAATATGGGCCAAACAGGATATCTGTGGTAAGCAGTTCCTGCC
CCGGCTCAGGGCCAAGAACAGATGGTCCCCAGATGCGGTCCAGCCCTCAGCAGTTTCTAGAGAACCATCA
GATGTTTCCAGGGTGCCCCAAGGACCTGAAATGACCCTGTGCCTTATTTGAACTAACCAATCAGTTCGCT
TCTCGCTTCTGTTCGCGCGCTTCTGCTCCCCGAGCTCAATAAAAGAGCCCACAACCCCTCACTCGGGGCG
CCAGTCCTCCGATTGACTGAGTCGCCCGGGTACCCGTGTATCCAATAAACCCTCTTGCAGTTGCATCCGA
CTTGTGGTCTCGCTGTTCCTTGGGAGGGTCTCCTCTGAGTGATTGACTACCCGTCAGCGGGGGTCTTTCA
CATGCAGCATGTATCAAAATTAATTTGGTTTTTTTTCTTAAGTATTTACATTAAATGGCCATAGTTGCAT
TAATGAATCGGCCAACGCGCGGGGAGAGGCGGTTTGCGTATTGGGCGCTCTTCCGCTTCCTCGCTCACTG
ACTCGCTGCGCTCGGTCGTTCGGCTGCGGCGAGCGGTATCAGCTCACTCAAAGGCGGTAATACGGTTATC
CACAGAATCAGGGGATAACGCAGGAAAGAACATGTGAGCAAAAGGCCAGCAAAAGGCCAGGAACCGTAAA
AAGGCCGCGTTGCTGGCGTTTTTCCATAGGCTCCGCCCCCCTGACGAGCATCACAAAAATCGACGCTCAA
GTCAGAGGTGGCGAAACCCGACAGGACTATAAAGATACCAGGCGTTTCCCCCTGGAAGCTCCCTCGTGCG
CTCTCCTGTTCCGACCCTGCCGCTTACCGGATACCTGTCCGCCTTTCTCCCTTCGGGAAGCGTGGCGCTT
TCTCATAGCTCACGCTGTAGGTATCTCAGTTCGGTGTAGGTCGTTCGCTCCAAGCTGGGCTGTGTGCACG
AACCCCCCGTTCAGCCCGACCGCTGCGCCTTATCCGGTAACTATCGTCTTGAGTCCAACCCGGTAAGACA
CGACTTATCGCCACTGGCAGCAGCCACTGGTAACAGGATTAGCAGAGCGAGGTATGTAGGCGGTGCTACA
GAGTTCTTGAAGTGGTGGCCTAACTACGGCTACACTAGAAGAACAGTATTTGGTATCTGCGCTCTGCTGA
AGCCAGTTACCTTCGGAAAAAGAGTTGGTAGCTCTTGATCCGGCAAACAAACCACCGCTGGTAGCGGTGG
TTTTTTTGTTTGCAAGCAGCAGATTACGCGCAGAAAAAAAGGATCTCAAGAAGATCCTTTGATCTTTTCT
ACGGGGTCTGACGCTCAGTGGAACGAAAACTCACGTTAAGGGATTTTGGTCATGAGATTATCAAAAAGGA
TCTTCACCTAGATCCTTTTGCGGCCGCAAATCAATCTAAAGTATATATGAGTAAACTTGGTCTGACAGTT
ACCAATGCTTAATCAGTGAGGCACCTATCTCAGCGATCTGTCTATTTCGTTCATCCATAGTTGCCTGACT
CCCCGTCGTGTAGATAACTACGATACGGGAGGGCTTACCATCTGGCCCCAGTGCTGCAATGATACCGCGA
GACCCACGCTCACCGGCTCCAGATTTATCAGCAATAAACCAGCCAGCCGGAAGGGCCGAGCGCAGAAGTG
GTCCTGCAACTTTATCCGCCTCCATCCAGTCTATTAATTGTTGCCGGGAAGCTAGAGTAAGTAGTTCGCC
AGTTAATAGTTTGCGCAACGTTGTTGCCATTGCTACAGGCATCGTGGTGTCACGCTCGTCGTTTGGTATG
GCTTCATTCAGCTCCGGTTCCCAACGATCAAGGCGAGTTACATGATCCCCCATGTTGTGCAAAAAAGCGG
TTAGCTCCTTCGGTCCTCCGATCGTTGTCAGAAGTAAGTTGGCCGCAGTGTTATCACTCATGGTTATGGC
AGCACTGCATAATTCTCTTACTGTCATGCCATCCGTAAGATGCTTTTCTGTGACTGGTGAGTACTCAACC
AAGTCATTCTGAGAATAGTGTATGCGGCGACCGAGTTGCTCTTGCCCGGCGTCAATACGGGATAATACCG
CGCCACATAGCAGAACTTTAAAAGTGCTCATCATTGGAAAACGTTCTTCGGGGCGAAAACTCTCAAGGAT
CTTACCGCTGTTGAGATCCAGTTCGATGTAACCCACTCGTGCACCCAACTGATCTTCAGCATCTTTTACT
TTCACCAGCGTTTCTGGGTGAGCAAAAACAGGAAGGCAAAATGCCGCAAAAAAGGGAATAAGGGCGACAC
GGAAATGTTGAATACTCATACTCTTCCTTTTTCAATATTATTGAAGCATTTATCAGGGTTATTGTCTCAT
GAGCGGATACATATTTGAATGTATTTAGAAAAATAAACAAATAGGGGTTCCGCGCACATTTCCCCGAAAA
GTGCCAC
Features (pLannotate 1.2.2; 12 found; start..end, strand, type, name):
      8..477     +  LTR            LTR: long terminal repeat from Moloney murine leukemia virus
    601..875     +  misc_feature   MESV Ψ (fragment): packaging signal of murine embryonic stem cell virus
    942..1358    +  CDS            gag (truncated): truncated Moloney murine leukemia virus (MMLV) gag gene lacking the start codon
   1501..2457    +  CDS            TurboID: mutant of the E. coli biotin ligase BioID engineered for improved catalytic efficiency (Branon et al., 2018)
   2502..2831    +  promoter       SV40 promoter: SV40 enhancer and early promoter
   2841..3440    +  CDS            PuroR: puromycin N-acetyltransferase; pac from Streptomyces alboniger; confers resistance to puromycin
   3539..3660    +  LTR            3' LTR (ΔU3) (fragment): self-inactivating 3' long terminal repeat (LTR) from Moloney murine leukemia virus
   3661..4130    +  LTR            LTR: long terminal repeat from Moloney murine leukemia virus
   4196..4248    -  CDS            lacI (fragment): lac repressor; lacI; The lac repressor binds to the lac operator to inhibit transcription in E. coli. This inhibition can be relieved by adding lactose or isopropyl-β-D-thiogalactopyranoside (IPTG).
   4431..5019    -  rep_origin     ori: high-copy-number ColE1/pMB1/pBR322/pUC origin of replication
   5179..6039    -  CDS            AmpR: β-lactamase; bla; confers resistance to ampicillin, carbenicillin, and related antibiotics
   6040..6144    -  promoter       AmpR promoter: bla
