[The description below was written by a language model from this plasmid's Addgene catalogue record and pLannotate feature annotations shown in this document.]
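Description:
TurboID-EV is a pBABE-based gammaretroviral vector of about 6.2 kb for stable expression of the proximity-labelling enzyme TurboID in mammalian cells. In bacteria it is maintained through a high-copy ColE1/pUC-type origin and an ampicillin resistance gene (β-lactamase with its own bla promoter). The viral portion is flanked by Moloney murine leukemia virus long terminal repeats. Downstream of the 5′ LTR lie a packaging signal (annotated as an MESV Ψ fragment) and a truncated gag segment lacking its start codon, which together allow the transcribed genomic RNA to be efficiently encapsidated when the plasmid is introduced into a packaging cell line that supplies the viral proteins in trans. The annotation also picks up a short fragment matching a self-inactivating ΔU3 LTR immediately upstream of the 3′ LTR. Because a full LTR is annotated directly after it, this is probably an annotation match within the 3′ LTR region, not evidence of a self-inactivating design. A small lacI fragment in the backbone appears to be a non-functional remnant.

The payload is the TurboID coding sequence, an engineered mutant of the E. coli biotin ligase BirA with improved catalytic efficiency, transcribed from the 5′ LTR promoter. No fusion partner or epitope tag is annotated. An internal SV40 enhancer/early promoter drives puromycin N-acetyltransferase, so that transduced cells can be selected with puromycin. The "EV" in the name suggests an empty-vector form, expressing unfused TurboID, though the record does not spell this out. Such a construct would typically serve as a background control for biotinylation alongside TurboID-bait fusions in proximity proteomics experiments.
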