Addgene plasmid #215085: TurboID-EV
Purpose: Expresses TurboID in mammalian cells from a retroviral vector.
Depositing lab: Michele Pagano. Depositing organization: NYU Grossman School of Medicine. Publication: CDK-independent role of D-type cyclins in regulating DNA mismatch repair. Rona G, Miwatani-Minter B, Zhang Q, Goldberg HV, Kerzhnerman MA, Howard JB, Simoneschi D, Lane E, Hobbs JW, Sassani E, Wang AA, Keegan S, Laverty DJ, Piett CG, Pongor LS, Xu ML, Andrade J, Thomas A, Sicinski P, Askenazi M, Ueberheide B, Fenyo D, Nagel ZD, Pagano M. Mol Cell. 2024 Feb 29:S1097-2765(24)00129-1. doi: 10.1016/j.molcel.2024.02.010. PubMed 38458201.
Backbone
  Vector backbone: pBABE
  Vector type: Mammalian Expression, Retroviral
  Selectable markers: Puromycin
Growth in bacteria
  Bacterial resistance: Ampicillin, 100 μg/mL
  Growth temperature: 37°C
  Growth strain: NEB Stable
  Copy number: High Copy
Gene/Insert
  Gene/Insert name: TurboID (alt name: BirA)
  Entrez Gene: birA (a.k.a. b3973, ECK3965, bioR, dhbB)
  Promoter: LTR
  Cloning method: Unknown
  Sequencing primers: 5′ pBABE 5'; 3′ pBABE 3'
Terms and licenses: Academic/Nonprofit Terms; Industry Terms: Not Available to Industry
How to cite: TurboID-EV was a gift from Michele Pagano (Addgene plasmid # 215085 ; http://n2t.net/addgene:215085 ; RRID:Addgene_215085)
